Addgene plasmid #73259: GDAP2
Purpose: Baculovirus expression for structure determination; may not be full ORF
Depositing lab: Nicola Burgess-Brown. Depositing organization: University of Oxford.
Backbone
  Vector backbone: pFB-LIC-Bse
  Backbone manufacturer: SGC, Addgene Plasmid #26108
  Vector type: Insect Expression
Growth in bacteria
  Bacterial resistance: Ampicillin, 100 μg/mL
  Growth temperature: 37°C
  Growth strain: DH5alpha
  Copy number: Unknown
Gene/Insert
  Gene/Insert name: NM_001135589.2
  Species: H. sapiens (human)
  Insert size (bp): 803
  Entrez Gene: GDAP2 (a.k.a. MACROD3, SCAR27)
  Promoter: Polyhedrin
  Tag / fusion protein: His-6-TEV (N terminal on backbone)
  Cloning method: Ligation Independent Cloning
  Sequencing primers: 5′ fBac-1 (tattcataccgtcccacca); 3′ fBac-2 (gggaggttttttaaagcaagtaaa)
Terms and licenses: Academic/Nonprofit Terms; Industry Terms: Not Available to Industry
Depositor comments: Use SF9 for protein expression. See also 4UML: http://www.thesgc.org/structures/4UML
How to cite: GDAP2 was a gift from Nicola Burgess-Brown (Addgene plasmid # 73259 ; http://n2t.net/addgene:73259 ; RRID:Addgene_73259)
