[The description below was written by a language model from this plasmid's Addgene catalogue record.]
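Description:
GDAP2 is an insect-cell expression plasmid built on pFB-LIC-Bse, a pFastBac-style baculovirus transfer vector adapted for ligation-independent cloning. It is propagated in E. coli under ampicillin selection; the copy number is not recorded, and no feature table is provided, so the origin of replication and other backbone elements are not itemised in the record. Vectors of this type are not used to express protein directly. They serve as donors that move the expression cassette into a baculovirus genome, and the resulting recombinant virus is then used to infect insect cells. The depositor indicates Sf9 cells as the expression host.

The insert is an 803 bp segment of human GDAP2 (ganglioside-induced differentiation-associated protein 2, also known as MACROD3 or SCAR27), derived from the NM_001135589.2 transcript reference and introduced by ligation-independent cloning. The record cautions that it may not be the full open reading frame, and the modest insert size is consistent with a truncated or domain-level construct designed for crystallography, although the exact boundaries are not stated. Transcription is driven by the polyhedrin promoter, a very strong, very late baculoviral promoter commonly used for high-yield protein production. The backbone supplies an N-terminal hexahistidine tag followed by a TEV protease site, which allows purification by immobilised metal affinity chromatography and subsequent removal of the tag.

The stated purpose is baculovirus-based expression for structure determination, and the depositor's comments link the construct to a deposited GDAP2 structure, indicating it was used to produce material for a structural genomics effort.
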