>Addgene plasmid #73259 | GDAP2 | depositor partial sequence | sequence record 134773 | insert
ATGGGCCACCATCATCATCATCATTCTTCTGGTGTAGATCTGGGTACCGAGAACCTGTACTTCCAATCCA
TGGATCCCTTAGGTGCACCTTCCCAGTTTGTGGATGTGGATACACTACCAAGCTGGGGTGACTCATGCCA
AGATGAATTAAATTCCTCTGATACTACAGCTGAAATATTTCAGGAAGACACTGTTCGATCACCTTTTCTT
TATAATAAGGACGTCAATGGAAAAGTGGTTCTTTGGAAAGGAGATGTGGCATTACTGAACTGTACAGCCA
TTGTGAATACCAGCAATGAAAGTCTCACAGATAAGAATCCTGTGTCAGAAAGTATCTTCATGCTTGCAGG
GCCTGATTTGAAGGAAGATCTCCAGAAACTTAAAGGGTGCCGAACAGGTGAAGCAAAATTGACAAAAGGA
TTCAATCTAGCTGCCCGGTTCATCATTCACACAGTGGGACCTAAATATAAAAGCCGCTATCGCACAGCAG
CTGAGAGTTCCCTTTATAGCTGCTACAGAAACGTACTTCAACTAGCAAAAGAGCAGTCAATGTCTTCTGT
TGGCTTCTGTGTCATCAATTCTGCAAAACGTGGTTATCCTTTAGAGGATGCAACACACATAGCACTTCGC
ACTGTAAGAAGATTCCTAGAGATTCATGGGGAAACCATTGAAAAAGTAGTATTTGCTGTCTCTGATCTTG
AAGAGGGTACTTACCAAAAGCTGCTACCTCTCTACTTCCCAAGGTCATTAAAATGACAGTAAAGGTGGAT
ACGGATCCGAATTCGAGCTCCGTCGACAAGCTT
