>Addgene plasmid #73259 | GDAP2 | addgene partial sequence | sequence record 137339 | Polyhedrin-F 5'-AAATGATAACCATCTCGC-3'
ATAAAAAAACCTATAAATATTCCGGATTATTCATACCGTCCCACCATCGGGCGCGGATCTCGGTCCGAAA
ACCATGGGCCACCATCATCATCATCATTCTTCTGGTGTAGATCTGGGTACCGAGAACCTGTACTTCCAAT
CCATGGATCCCTTAGGTGCACCTTCCCAGTTTGTGGATGTGGATACACTACCAAGCTGGGGTGACTCATG
CCAAGATGAATTAAATTCCTCTGATACTACAGCTGAAATATTTCAGGAAGACACTGTTCGATCACCTTTT
CTTTATAATAAGGACGTCAATGGAAAAGTGGTTCTTTGGAAAGGAGATGTGGCATTACTGAACTGTACAG
CCATTGTGAATACCAGCAATGAAAGTCTCACAGATAAGAATCCTGTGTCAGAAAGTATCTTCATGCTTGC
AGGGCCTGATTTGAAGGAAGATCTCCAGAAACTTAAAGGGTGCCGAACAGGTGAAGCAAAATTGACAAAA
GGATTCAATCTAGCTGCCCGGTTCATCATTCACACAGTGGGACCTAAATATAAAAGCCGCTATCGCACAG
CAGCTGAGAGTTCCCTTTATAGCTGCTACAGAAACGTACTTCAACTAGCAAAAGAGCAGTCAATGTCTTC
TGTTGGCTTCTGTGTCATCAATTCTGCAAAACGTGGTTATCCTTTAGAGGATGCAACACACATAGCACTT
CGCACTGTAAGAAGATTCCTAGAGATTCATGGGGAAACCATTGAAAAAGTAGTATTTGCTGTCTCTGATC
TTGAAGAGGGTACTTACCAAAAGCTGCTACCTCTCTACTTCCCAAGGTCATTAAAATGACAGTAAAGGTG
GATACGGATCCGAATTCGAGCTCCGTCGACAAGCT
