>Addgene plasmid #73259 | GDAP2 | addgene partial sequence | sequence record 137341 | SV40pA-R 5'-GAAATTTGTGATGCTATTGC-3'
AAGTTAACAACAACAATTGCATTCATTTTATGTTTCAGGTTCAGGGGGAGGTGTGGGAGGTTTTTTAAAG
CAAGTAAAACCTCTACAAATGTGGTATGGCTGATTATGATCCTCTAGTACTTCTCGACAAGCTTGTCGAC
GGAGCTCGAATTCGGATCCGTATCCACCTTTACTGTCATTTTAATGACCTTGGGAAGTAGAGAGGTAGCA
GCTTTTGGTAAGTACCCTCTTCAAGATCAGAGACAGCAAATACTACTTTTTCAATGGTTTCCCCATGAAT
CTCTAGGAATCTTCTTACAGTGCGAAGTGCTATGTGTGTTGCATCCTCTAAAGGATAACCACGTTTTGCA
GAATTGATGACACAGAAGCCAACAGAAGACATTGACTGCTCTTTTGCTAGTTGAAGTACGTTTCTGTAGC
AGCTATAAAGGGAACTCTCAGCTGCTGTGCGATAGCGGCTTTTATATTTAGGTCCCACTGTGTGAATGAT
GAACCGGGCAGCTAGATTGAATCCTTTTGTCAATTTTGCTTCACCTGTTCGGCACCCTTTAAGTTTCTGG
AGATCTTCCTTCAAATCAGGCCCTGCAAGCATGAAGATACTTTCTGACACAGGATTCTTATCTGTGAGAC
TTTCATTGCTGGTATTCACAATGGCTGTACAGTTCAGTAATGCCACATCTCCTTTCCAAAGAACCACTTT
TCCATTGACGTCCTTATTATAAAGAAAAGGTGATCGAACAGTGTCTTCCTGAAATATTTCAGCTGTAGTA
TCAGAGGAATTTAATTCATCTTGGCATGAGTCACCCCAGCTTGGTAGTGTATCCACATCCACAAACTGGG
AAGGTGCACCTAAGGGATCCATGGATTGGAAGTACAGGTTCTCGGTACCCAGATCTACACCAGAAGAATG
ATGATGATGATGGTGGCCCATGGTTTTCGGACCGAGATCCGCGCCCGATGGTGGGACGGTATGAATAATC
CG
